Addgene plasmid #115239: pAAV-UbC-mCherry Rab5
Purpose: To express in mammalian cells the endocytic protein Rab5 fused to mCherry by transfection or by generating AAV virions.
Depositing lab: Pantelis Tsoulfas. Depositing organization: University of Miami.
Backbone
  Vector backbone: pAAV-SIBR-anti_I
  Backbone manufacturer: Chung K-H et al., Polycistronic RNA polymerase II expression vectors for RNA interference based on BIC/miR-155. NAR 2006 vol 24
  Backbone size w/o insert (bp): 5235
  Total vector size (bp): 6575
  Modifications to backbone: The anti-luciferase SIBR and eGFP sequence was deleted from the original backbone and new polylinker was created in the place of eGFP.
  Vector type: Mammalian Expression, AAV
Growth in bacteria
  Bacterial resistance: Ampicillin, 100 μg/mL
  Growth temperature: 37°C
  Growth strain: NEB Stable
  Copy number: High Copy
Gene/Insert
  Gene/Insert name: Rab5a (alt name: NP_004153.2)
  Species: H. sapiens (human); Homo sapiens
  Insert size (bp): 1340
  GenBank ID: NP_004153.2
  Entrez Gene: RAB5A (a.k.a. RAB5)
  Promoter: Human UbC
  Tag / fusion protein: mCherry (N terminal on insert)
  Cloning method: Restriction Enzyme; 5′ cloning site NheI (destroyed during cloning); 3′ cloning site NotI (destroyed during cloning)
  Sequencing primers: 5′ pCAG_F_primer
Terms and licenses: Academic/Nonprofit Terms; Industry Terms: Not Available to Industry
Depositor comments: Note: Plasmid contains a mutation that removes the first nine amino acids of mCherry. This mutation is not known to affect plasmid function.
How to cite: pAAV-UbC-mCherry Rab5 was a gift from Pantelis Tsoulfas (Addgene plasmid # 115239 ; http://n2t.net/addgene:115239 ; RRID:Addgene_115239)
