[The description below was written by a language model from this plasmid's Addgene catalogue record and pLannotate feature annotations shown in this document.]
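Description:
pAAV-UbC-mCherry Rab5 is an AAV transfer plasmid that also serves as a conventional mammalian expression vector. It was built on the pAAV-SIBR backbone, from which the anti-luciferase SIBR (miR-155-based RNAi) cassette and eGFP were removed and replaced with a new polylinker. In bacteria it is maintained as a high-copy plasmid through a ColE1/pUC-type origin and selected with ampicillin via the β-lactamase gene. An f1 phage origin is also present, along with small remnants of the pBR322 bom and rop regions.

The expression cassette lies between AAV2 inverted terminal repeats, which are the cis elements needed for replication and packaging of the intervening DNA into AAV particles when rep, cap and helper functions are supplied in trans. In the annotated sequence the downstream ITR is detected in full, whereas the upstream one appears only as short fragments. This may reflect the difficulty of sequencing these hairpin repeats or a partial deletion, and the record does not resolve which.

Within the cassette, the human ubiquitin C promoter gives broad constitutive expression. It is followed by rabbit β-globin intron sequence, which typically improves transcript processing and expression. The coding region is mCherry fused to the N-terminus of human RAB5A, and it ends at a human growth hormone polyadenylation signal. The depositor notes that the mCherry portion lacks its first nine amino acids, a change not known to affect function.

RAB5A is a small GTPase that regulates early endocytic membrane trafficking, so the red fusion protein labels Rab5-associated endocytic compartments. It can be delivered either by direct transfection or by transduction with packaged AAV virions.
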