Features (pLannotate 1.2.2; 17 found; start..end, strand, type, name):
     12..39      +  repeat_region  AAV2 ITR (fragment): inverted terminal repeat of adeno-associated virus serotype 2 inverted
     68..95      +  repeat_region  AAV2 ITR (fragment): inverted terminal repeat of adeno-associated virus serotype 2 inverted
    152..551     +  promoter       UbC promoter: human ubiquitin C promoter
    729..1284    +  promoter       UbC promoter (fragment): human ubiquitin C promoter
   1314..1559    +  intron         β-globin intron (fragment): intron from rabbit β-globin gene
   1565..1829    +  intron         β-globin intron (fragment): intron from rabbit β-globin gene
   1907..2611    +  CDS            mCherry: mCherry is a basic (constitutively fluorescent) red fluorescent protein published in 2004, derived from Discosoma sp.. It is reported to be a very rapidly-maturing monomer with low acid sensitivity.
   2615..3259    +  CDS            RAB5A: RAB5A_HUMAN - Also known as RAB5. Experimental evidence at protein level: Swiss-Prot protein existence level 1. Small GTPase which cycles between active GTP-bound and inactive GDP-bound states. In its active state, binds to a variety of effector proteins to regulate cellular responses such as of intracellular membrane trafficking, from the formation of transport vesicles to their fusion with membranes. Active GTP-bound form is able to recruit to membranes different sets of downstream effectors directly responsible for vesicle formation, movement, tethering and fusion. RAB5A is required for the
   3309..3785    +  polyA_signal   hGH poly(A) signal: human growth hormone polyadenylation signal
   3825..3965    +  repeat_region  AAV2 ITR: inverted terminal repeat of adeno-associated virus serotype 2 inverted
   3970..4021    -  misc_feature   bom (fragment): basis of mobility region from pBR322
   4040..4495    +  rep_origin     f1 ori (sequence partly withheld): f1 bacteriophage origin of replication; arrow indicates direction of (+) strand synthesis
   4496..4545    -  misc_feature   bom (fragment): basis of mobility region from pBR322
   4647..4682    -  CDS            rop (fragment): Rop protein, which maintains plasmids at low copy number; rop
   4777..4881    +  promoter       AmpR promoter: bla
   4882..5742    +  CDS            AmpR: β-lactamase; bla; confers resistance to ampicillin, carbenicillin, and related antibiotics
   5913..6501    +  rep_origin     ori: high-copy-number ColE1/pMB1/pBR322/pUC origin of replication
>Addgene plasmid #115239 | pAAV-UbC-mCherry Rab5 | addgene full sequence | sequence record 222083 | Addgene NGS Result
CCTGCAGGCAGCTGCGCGCTCGCTCGCTCACTGAGGCCGCCCGGGCGTCGGGCGACCTTTGGTCGCCCGG
CCTCAGTGAGCGAGCGAGCGCGCAGAGAGGGAGTGGCCAACTCCATCACTAGGGGTTCCTGCGGCCGCAC
GCGTTTAAACTGGCCTCCGCGCCGGGTTTTGGCGCCTCCCGCGGGCGCCCCCCTCCTCACGGCGAGCGCT
GCCACGTCAGACGAAGGGCGCAGCGAGCGTCCTGATCCTTCCGCCCGGACGCTCAGGACAGCGGCCCGCT
GCTCATAAGACTCGGCCTTAGAACCCCAGTATCAGCAGAAGGACATTTTAGGACGGGACTTGGGTGACTC
TAGGGCACTGGTTTTCTTTCCAGAGAGCGGAACAGGCGAGGAAAAGTAGTCCCTTCTCGGCGATTCTGCG
GAGGGATCTCCGTGGGGCGGTGAACGCCGATGATTATATAAGGACGCGCCGGGTGTGGCACAGCTAGTTC
CGTCGCAGCCGGGATTTGGGTCGCGGTTCTTGTTTGTGGATCGCTGTGATCGTCACTTGGTGAGTAGCGG
GCTGCTGGGCTGGCCGGGGCTTTCGTGGCCGCCGGGCCGCTCGGTGGGACGGAAGCGTGTGGAGAGACCG
CCAAGGGCTGTAGTCTGGGTCCGCGAGCAAGGTTGCCCTGAACTGGGGGTTGGGGGGAGCGCAGCAAAAT
GGCGGCTGTTCCCGAGTCTTGAATAGAACCTTCGCTAATGCGGGAAAGCTCTTATTCGGGTGAGATGGGC
TGGGGCACCATCTGGGGACCCTGACGTGAAGTTTGTCACTGACTGGAGAACTCGGTTTGTCGTCTGTTGC
GGGGGCGGCAGTTATGGCGGTGCCGTTGGGCAGTGCACCCGTACCTTTGGGAGCGCGCGCCCTCGTCGTG
TCGTGACGTCACCCGTTCTGTTGGCTTATAATGCAGGGTGGGGCCACCTGCCGGTAGGTGTGCGGTAGGC
TTTTCTCCGTCGCAGGACGCAGGGTTCGGGCCTAGGGTAGGCTCTCCTGAATCGACAGGCGCCGGACCTC
TGGTGAGGGGAGGGATAAGTGAGGCGTCAGTTTCTTTGGTCGGTTTTATGTACCTATCTTCTTAAGTAGC
TGAAGCTCCGGTTTTGAACTATGCGCTCGGGGTTGGCGAGTGTGTTTTGTGAAGTTTTTTAGGCACCTTT
TGAAATGTAATCATTTGGGTCAATATGTAATTTTCAGTGTTAGACTAGTAAATTGTCCGCTAAATTCTGG
CCGTTTTTGGCTTTTTTGTTAGACGAAGCTAAGGCGCGCCTGAGAACTTCAGGGTGAGTTTGGGGACCCT
TGATTGTTCTTTCTTTTTCGCTATTGTAAAATTCATGTTATATGGAGGGGGCAAAGTTTTCAGGGTGTTG
TTTAGAATGGGAAGATGTCCCTTGTATCACCATGCATGGACCCTCATGATAATTTTGTTTCTTTCACTTT
CTACTCTGTTGACAACCATTGTCTCCTCTTATTTTCTTTTCATTTTCTGTAACTTTTTCGTTAAACTTTA
GCTTGCATTTGTAACGAATCTAGACAATCAGGGTATATTATATTGTACTTCAGCACAGTTTTAGAGAACA
ATTGTTATAATTAAATGATAAGGTAGAATATTTCTGCATATAAATTCTGGCTGGCGTGGAAATATTCTTA
TTGGTAGAAACAACTACATCCTGGTCATCATCCTGCCTTTCTCTTTATGGTTACAATGATATACACTGTT
TGAGATGAGGATAAAATACTCTGAGTCCAAACCGGGCCCCTCTGCTAACCATGTTCATGCCTTCTTCTTT
TTCCTACAGCTCCTGGGCAACGTGCTGGTTATTGTGCTGTCTCATCAAGCTTGGATCCGAATTCGCTAGC
GATCTAGCGAATTCATGTGAGCAAGGGCGAGGAGGATAACATGGCCATCATCAAGGAGTTCATGCGCTTC
AAGGTGCACATGGAGGGCTCCGTGAACGGCCACGAGTTCGAGATCGAGGGCGAGGGCGAGGGCCGCCCCT
ACGAGGGCACCCAGACCGCCAAGCTGAAGGTGACCAAGGGTGGCCCCCTGCCCTTCGCCTGGGACATCCT
GTCCCCTCAGTTCATGTACGGCTCCAAGGCCTACGTGAAGCACCCCGCCGACATCCCCGACTACTTGAAG
CTGTCCTTCCCCGAGGGCTTCAAGTGGGAGCGCGTGATGAACTTCGAGGACGGCGGCGTGGTGACCGTGA
CCCAGGACTCCTCCCTGCAGGACGGCGAGTTCATCTACAAGGTGAAGCTGCGCGGCACCAACTTCCCCTC
CGACGGCCCCGTAATGCAGAAGAAGACCATGGGCTGGGAGGCCTCCTCCGAGCGGATGTACCCCGAGGAC
GGCGCCCTGAAGGGCGAGATCAAGCAGAGGCTGAAGCTGAAGGACGGCGGCCACTACGACGCTGAGGTCA
AGACCACCTACAAGGCCAAGAAGCCCGTGCAGCTGCCCGGCGCCTACAACGTCAACATCAAGTTGGACAT
CACCTCCCACAACGAGGACTACACCATCGTGGAACAGTACGAACGCGCCGAGGGCCGCCACTCCACCGGC
GGCATGGACGTGCTGTACAAGCTTATGGCTAGTCGAGGCGCAACAAGACCCAACGGGCCAAATACGGGAA
ATAAAATATGCCAGTTCAAACTAGTACTTCTGGGAGAGTCCGCTGTTGGCAAATCAAGCCTAGTGCTTCG
TTTTGTGAAAGGCCAATTTCATGAATTTCAAGAGAGTACCATTGGGGCTGCTTTTCTAACCCAAACTGTA
TGTCTTGATGACACTACAGTAAAGTTTGAAATATGGGATACAGCTGGTCAAGAACGATACCATAGCCTAG
CACCAATGTACTACAGAGGAGCACAAGCAGCCATAGTTGTATATGATATCACAAATGAGGAGTCCTTTGC
AAGAGCAAAAAATTGGGTTAAAGAACTTCAGAGGCAAGCAAGTCCTAACATTGTAATAGCTTTATCGGGA
AACAAGGCCGACCTAGCAAATAAAAGAGCAGTAGATTTCCAGGAAGCACAGTCCTATGCAGATGACAATA
GTTTATTATTCATGGAGACATCCGCTAAAACATCAATGAATGTAAATGAAATATTCATGGCAATAGCTAA
AAAATTGCCAAAGAATGAACCACAAAATCCAGGAGCAAATTCTGCCAGAGGAAGAGGAGTAGACCTTACC
GAACCCACACAACCAACCAGGAATCAGTGTTGTAGTAACTAAGCGGCCATCTCGAGTCTAGAGTTAACGG
CCATATTGGCCAATCTACGGGTGGCATCCCTGTGACCCCTCCCCAGTGCCTCTCCTGGCCCTGGAAGTTG
CCACTCCAGTGCCCACCAGCCTTGTCCTAATAAAATTAAGTTGCATCATTTTGTCTGACTAGGTGTCCTT
CTATAATATTATGGGGTGGAGGGGGGTGGTATGGAGCAAGGGGCAAGTTGGGAAGACAACCTGTAGGGCC
TGCGGGGTCTATTGGGAACCAAGCTGGAGTGCAGTGGCACAATCTTGGCTCACTGCAATCTCCGCCTCCT
GGGTTCAAGCGATTCTCCTGCCTCAGCCTCCCGAGTTGTTGGGATTCCAGGCATGCATGACCAGGCTCAG
CTAATTTTTGTTTTTTTGGTAGAGACGGGGTTTCACCATATTGGCCAGGCTGGTCTCCAACTCCTAATCT
CAGGTGATCTACCCACCTTGGCCTCCCAAATTGCTGGGATTACAGGCGTGAACCACTGCTCCCTTCCCTG
TCCTTCTGATTTTGTAGGTAACCACGTGCGGACCGAGCGGCCGCAGGAACCCCTAGTGATGGAGTTGGCC
ACTCCCTCTCTGCGCGCTCGCTCGCTCACTGAGGCCGGGCGACCAAAGGTCGCCCGACGCCCGGGCTTTG
CCCGGGCGGCCTCAGTGAGCGAGCGAGCGCGCAGCTGCCTGCAGGGGCGCCTGATGCGGTATTTTCTCCT
TACGCATCTGTGCGGTATTTCACACCGCATA
[95 nt withheld, positions 4022-4116]
T
[46 nt withheld, positions 4118-4163]
C
[141 nt withheld, positions 4165-4305]
CCTTTGACGTTGGAGTCCACGTTCTTT
[37 nt withheld, positions 4333-4369]
ACTCTATCTCGGGCTATTCTTTTGATTTATAAGGGATTTTGCCGATTTCGGTCTATTGGTTAAAAAATGA
GCTGATTTAACAAAAATTTAACGCGAATTTTAACAAAATATTAACGTTTACAATTTTATGGTGCACTCTC
AGTACAATCTGCTCTGATGCCGCATAGTTAAGCCAGCCCCGACACCCGCCAACACCCGCTGACGCGCCCT
GACGGGCTTGTCTGCTCCCGGCATCCGCTTACAGACAAGCTGTGACCGTCTCCGGGAGCTGCATGTGTCA
GAGGTTTTCACCGTCATCACCGAAACGCGCGAGACGAAAGGGCCTCGTGATACGCCTATTTTTATAGGTT
AATGTCATGATAATAATGGTTTCTTAGACGTCAGGTGGCACTTTTCGGGGAAATGTGCGCGGAACCCCTA
TTTGTTTATTTTTCTAAATACATTCAAATATGTATCCGCTCATGAGACAATAACCCTGATAAATGCTTCA
ATAATATTGAAAAAGGAAGAGTATGAGTATTCAACATTTCCGTGTCGCCCTTATTCCCTTTTTTGCGGCA
TTTTGCCTTCCTGTTTTTGCTCACCCAGAAACGCTGGTGAAAGTAAAAGATGCTGAAGATCAGTTGGGTG
CACGAGTGGGTTACATCGAACTGGATCTCAACAGCGGTAAGATCCTTGAGAGTTTTCGCCCCGAAGAACG
TTTTCCAATGATGAGCACTTTTAAAGTTCTGCTATGTGGCGCGGTATTATCCCGTATTGACGCCGGGCAA
GAGCAACTCGGTCGCCGCATACACTATTCTCAGAATGACTTGGTTGAGTACTCACCAGTCACAGAAAAGC
ATCTTACGGATGGCATGACAGTAAGAGAATTATGCAGTGCTGCCATAACCATGAGTGATAACACTGCGGC
CAACTTACTTCTGACAACGATCGGAGGACCGAAGGAGCTAACCGCTTTTTTGCACAACATGGGGGATCAT
GTAACTCGCCTTGATCGTTGGGAACCGGAGCTGAATGAAGCCATACCAAACGACGAGCGTGACACCACGA
TGCCTGTAGCAATGGCAACAACGTTGCGCAAACTATTAACTGGCGAACTACTTACTCTAGCTTCCCGGCA
ACAATTAATAGACTGGATGGAGGCGGATAAAGTTGCAGGACCACTTCTGCGCTCGGCCCTTCCGGCTGGC
TGGTTTATTGCTGATAAATCTGGAGCCGGTGAGCGTGGGTCTCGCGGTATCATTGCAGCACTGGGGCCAG
ATGGTAAGCCCTCCCGTATCGTAGTTATCTACACGACGGGGAGTCAGGCAACTATGGATGAACGAAATAG
ACAGATCGCTGAGATAGGTGCCTCACTGATTAAGCATTGGTAACTGTCAGACCAAGTTTACTCATATATA
CTTTAGATTGATTTAAAACTTCATTTTTAATTTAAAAGGATCTAGGTGAAGATCCTTTTTGATAATCTCA
TGACCAAAATCCCTTAACGTGAGTTTTCGTTCCACTGAGCGTCAGACCCCGTAGAAAAGATCAAAGGATC
TTCTTGAGATCCTTTTTTTCTGCGCGTAATCTGCTGCTTGCAAACAAAAAAACCACCGCTACCAGCGGTG
GTTTGTTTGCCGGATCAAGAGCTACCAACTCTTTTTCCGAAGGTAACTGGCTTCAGCAGAGCGCAGATAC
CAAATACTGTTCTTCTAGTGTAGCCGTAGTTAGGCCACCACTTCAAGAACTCTGTAGCACCGCCTACATA
CCTCGCTCTGCTAATCCTGTTACCAGTGGCTGCTGCCAGTGGCGATAAGTCGTGTCTTACCGGGTTGGAC
TCAAGACGATAGTTACCGGATAAGGCGCAGCGGTCGGGCTGAACGGGGGGTTCGTGCACACAGCCCAGCT
TGGAGCGAACGACCTACACCGAACTGAGATACCTACAGCGTGAGCTATGAGAAAGCGCCACGCTTCCCGA
AGGGAGAAAGGCGGACAGGTATCCGGTAAGCGGCAGGGTCGGAACAGGAGAGCGCACGAGGGAGCTTCCA
GGGGGAAACGCCTGGTATCTTTATAGTCCTGTCGGGTTTCGCCACCTCTGACTTGAGCGTCGATTTTTGT
GATGCTCGTCAGGGGGGCGGAGCCTATGGAAAAACGCCAGCAACGCGGCCTTTTTACGGTTCCTGGCCTT
TTGCTGGCCTTTTGCTCACATGT
